>Addgene plasmid #70965 | pFOSGE_COF3B04 | depositor partial sequence | sequence record 126907 | insert
ATGTCAATTATTTCCCTTGAAGTTCCTATTCAGCCGTATGCTGGTCAGCTGCTCATCATCAATGATCTGA
TTCTGCCGGACTCAGGCTCTCAGGATGCAAGCAAGGCAAAAGTCTCCATAAAGAAAAATCAACGTGCATC
CTTCTTTGACCGCAGCAGTATCTACAAAAAGATAATGAAGCACTTGTCCCAGGGCAACCAGGCGGATGAT
ATCAACATTTCCGAGCAAGAATGGCTCCTGGATTCTTTTTTGGCCGCCTTGGAGACCTACATGAAACATG
TGGTCAAGAAGACTATCGAATTGTGCGAGCATCGAACAAGCTATCATCTGCACAACGACGAACGTTGTGT
GATGAAGAACGATATGAGGGTCACGATGATGTTCCTCAACGATCTCGAGATTGCCGACTATGGATCATCG
GATGACGAGACCGGCTTTTATCGCAAGCGCCGGGCAGAGAACATCGACGAGGAGAGAAAGGTGGCTCGTC
TGGAATCGGTGAATGATACGGCCTTGCTAGCCATCTCCGGTCGAAAGCGCCCGGGAGAACAACTAGCCCC
AGAATCTGCTCCAAGTGGTTCGAAAGTCGCCAAATTGACCGGTGCTCCGATCCAGCGAGCATGTGCTCCG
CGATTTAAGCATATGAACATCAGGGATGTACTGCAGTTTATGGAGGAGGACAGACGATACGCCCGGTCCA
ACATGCTCTTCGAAGCATATTTAAAATACAAGTCA
