>Addgene plasmid #70965 | pFOSGE_COF3B04 | addgene partial sequence | sequence record 131401 | M13-Rev 5'-CAGGAAACAGCTATGACC-3'
ATAATGATTTTATTTTGACTGATAGTGACCTGTTCGTTGCAACAAATTGATAAGCAATGCTTTCTTATAA
TGCCAACTTTGTACAAGAAAGCTGGGTCTGACTTGTATTTTAAATATGCTTCGAAGAGCATGTTGGACCG
GGCGTATCGTCTGTCCTCCTCCATAAACTGCAGTACATCCCTGATGTTCATATGCTTAAATCGCGGAGCA
CATGCTCGCTGGATCGGAGCACCGGTCAATTTGGCGACTTTCGAACCACTTGGAGCAGATTCTGGGGCTA
GTTGTTCTCCCGGGCGCTTTCGACCGGAGATGGCTAGCAAGGCCGTATCATTCACCGATTCCAGACGAGC
CACCTTTCTCTCCTCG
