>Addgene plasmid #70965 | pFOSGE_COF3B04 | addgene partial sequence | sequence record 131402 | M13-F20 5'-TGTAAAACGACGGCCAGT-3'
TTCGTTGCAACAAATTGATGAGCAATGCTTTTTTATAATGCCAACTTTGATACAAAAAAGCAGGCCTTCA
TGTCAATTATTTCCCTTGAAGTTCCTATTCAGCCGTATGCTGGTCAGCTGCTCATCATCAATGATCTGAT
TCTGCCGGACTCAGGCTCTCAGGATGCAAGCAAGGCAAAAGTCTCCATAAAGAAAAATCAACGTGCATCC
TTCTTTGACCGCAGCAGTATCTACAA
