[The description below was written by a language model from this plasmid's Addgene catalogue record.]
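Description:
pFOSGE_COF3B04 is a Gateway entry clone built in the pDONR221 donor backbone and carrying a coding sequence from the Drosophila melanogaster gene nht (no hitter, CG15259; also known by synonyms such as Taf4L), a TAF4-related gene. The recorded insert is 735 bp and corresponds to the transcript annotation FBtr0300021. The plasmid is maintained in standard E. coli cloning strains as a high-copy plasmid under kanamycin selection. No feature table accompanies the record, so details such as the origin of replication, the exact attachment sites flanking the insert, and whether the open reading frame retains a stop codon are not stated. The insert was introduced by Gateway recombination, and M13 forward and reverse primer sites in the backbone flank it for sequence verification.

As an entry clone, the construct has no promoter intended to drive expression of the insert and no recorded tags or reporters. In the usual Gateway scheme, an insert recombined into a pDONR vector ends up flanked by attL sites. An LR recombination reaction then moves it, in a defined orientation and reading frame, into any compatible destination vector that supplies the promoter, fusion partners and host-specific elements. The associated publication concerns a systematic analysis of transcriptional regulators and their context-dependent regulatory functions. This suggests the clone belongs to a larger collection of fly transcription factor and cofactor open reading frames meant for shuttling into assay vectors, although the record itself lists the purpose only as a Gateway entry clone.
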