Addgene plasmid #70965: pFOSGE_COF3B04
Purpose: Gateway entry clone
Depositing lab: Alexander Stark. Depositing organization: Research Institute of Molecular Pathology (IMP). Publication: Transcriptional regulators form diverse groups with context-dependent regulatory functions. Stampfel G, Kazmar T, Frank O, Wienerroither S, Reiter F, Stark A. Nature. 2015 Nov 9. doi: 10.1038/nature15545. PubMed 26550828.
Backbone
  Vector backbone: pDONR221
  Backbone manufacturer: Invitrogen
  Backbone size w/o insert (bp): 4762
  Vector type: Gateway entry vector
Growth in bacteria
  Bacterial resistance: Kanamycin, 50 μg/mL
  Growth temperature: 37°C
  Growth strain: DH5alpha
  Copy number: High Copy
Gene/Insert
  Gene/Insert name: nht (alt names: FBgn0041103; CG15259, FBtr0300021)
  Species: D. melanogaster (fly)
  Insert size (bp): 735
  Entrez Gene: nht (a.k.a. Dmel_CG15259, BG:DS07851.6, CG15259, DS07851.6, Dmel\CG15259, Nht, TAF4, TFIID, Taf4L, dTAF4L, dTAF[[II]]110, dmTAF4b)
  Cloning method: Gateway Cloning
  Sequencing primers: 5′ M13-F20; 3′ M13R
Terms and licenses: Academic/Nonprofit Terms; Industry Terms: Not Available to Industry
How to cite: pFOSGE_COF3B04 was a gift from Alexander Stark (Addgene plasmid # 70965 ; http://n2t.net/addgene:70965 ; RRID:Addgene_70965)
